Addgene plasmid #234621: hnRNPA1_allW_D262V-FLAG-IRES-eGFP
Purpose: Mammalian expression of full-length hnRNPA1 D262V with all aromatic amino acids in the C-terminal LCD mutated to W keeping the hexapeptide fibril core (SYNDFG) and the PY-NLS intact.
Depositing lab: Tanja Mittag. Depositing organization: St. Jude Children's Research Hospital. Publication: Metastable condensates suppress conversion to amyloid fibrils. Das T, Zaidi F, Farag M, Ruff KM, Messing J, Taylor JP, Pappu RV, Mittag T. bioRxiv [Preprint]. 2024 Mar 3:2024.02.28.582569. doi: 10.1101/2024.02.28.582569. PubMed 38464104.
Backbone
  Vector backbone: pcDNA4/TO/myc-His A
  Backbone manufacturer: Thermo Fisher Scientific
  Vector type: Mammalian Expression
Growth in bacteria
  Bacterial resistance: Ampicillin, 100 μg/mL
  Growth temperature: 37°C
  Growth strain: DH5alpha
  Copy number: High Copy
Gene/Insert
  Gene/Insert name: hnRNPA1 allW D262V
  Species: H. sapiens (human)
  Mutation: Famillial ALS mutation D262V, all aromatic amino acids in C-terminal domain (186-320) mutated to W, except for two Y-s in the hexapeptide fibril core (SYNVFG) and PY-NLS
  Entrez Gene: HNRNPA1 (a.k.a. ALS19, ALS20, HNRPA1, HNRPA1L3, IBMPFD3, MPD3, UP 1, hnRNP A1, hnRNP-A1)
  Promoter: CMV
  Tag / fusion protein: FLAG (C terminal on insert)
  Cloning method: Restriction Enzyme; 5′ cloning site Unknown (unknown if destroyed)
Terms and licenses: Academic/Nonprofit Terms; Industry Terms: Not Available to Industry
Depositor comments: Please visit https://doi.org/10.1101/2024.02.28.582569 for bioRxiv preprint.
How to cite: hnRNPA1_allW_D262V-FLAG-IRES-eGFP was a gift from Tanja Mittag (Addgene plasmid # 234621 ; http://n2t.net/addgene:234621 ; RRID:Addgene_234621)
