[The description below was written by a language model from this plasmid's Addgene catalogue record and pLannotate feature annotations shown in this document.]
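Description:
hnRNPA1_allW_D262V-FLAG-IRES-eGFP is a 7.4 kb mammalian expression plasmid built on the pcDNA4/TO/myc-His A backbone. It is propagated in E. coli at high copy through a ColE1/pUC-type origin with ampicillin selection (AmpR), and it also carries an f1 phage origin. For selection in mammalian cells, the backbone provides a Sh ble (Zeocin/bleomycin resistance) gene. This gene is driven by the SV40 early promoter in mammalian cells and by the EM7 promoter in bacteria, and it ends in an SV40 polyadenylation signal.

The expression cassette uses the CMV enhancer and promoter. Immediately downstream are two short tet operator matches, which the annotation software labels as PLtetO-1 and TRE3GV fragments. They are consistent with the CMV/TetO2 design of the "TO" backbone, in which transcription is constitutive in ordinary cells and becomes tetracycline-regulatable in cells expressing the Tet repressor.

The insert encodes full-length human hnRNPA1; the annotation matched the bovine orthologue by homology. It carries the familial ALS mutation D262V. In addition, all aromatic residues in the C-terminal low-complexity domain (residues 186–320) are changed to tryptophan, except the tyrosines in the hexapeptide fibril core and the PY nuclear localisation signal. A FLAG epitope is fused to the C terminus. An EMCV IRES follows and drives translation of EGFP from the same transcript, which terminates at the bGH poly(A) signal. Green fluorescence therefore marks transfected cells without fusing a fluorescent protein to hnRNPA1.

The associated work concerns the relationship between condensates and amyloid fibril formation. The construct is suited to testing in cells how the aromatic residue identity of the low-complexity domain affects the behaviour of the disease mutant.
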