Features (pLannotate 1.2.2; 25 found; start..end, strand, type, name):
    135..182     +  promoter       EM7 promoter: synthetic bacterial promoter&nbsp
    201..575     +  CDS            BleoR: antibiotic-binding protein; Sh ble from Streptoalloteichus hindustanus; confers resistance to bleomycin, phleomycin, and Zeocin™
    585..710     +  CDS            ble (fragment): BLE_KLEPN - Experimental evidence at protein level: Swiss-Prot protein existence level 1. Binding protein with a strong affinity to the bleomycin family of antibiotics. Binds to CL990; an antimitotic-antibiotic compound. From Klebsiella pneumoniae.
    705..826     +  polyA_signal   SV40 poly(A) signal: SV40 polyadenylation signal
    899..915     -  protein_bind   lac operator: The lac repressor binds to the lac operator to inhibit transcription in E. coli. This inhibition can be relieved by adding lactose or isopropyl-β-D-thiogalactopyranoside (IPTG). lac repressor encoded by lacI
    923..953     -  promoter       lac promoter: promoter for the E. coli lac operon
    968..989     -  protein_bind   CAP binding site: CAP binding activates transcription in the presence of cAMP. E. coli catabolite activator protein
   1002..1094    -  CDS            lacI (fragment): lac repressor; lacI; The lac repressor binds to the lac operator to inhibit transcription in E. coli. This inhibition can be relieved by adding lactose or isopropyl-β-D-thiogalactopyranoside (IPTG).
   1277..1865    -  rep_origin     ori: high-copy-number ColE1/pMB1/pBR322/pUC origin of replication
   2036..2896    -  CDS            AmpR: β-lactamase; bla; confers resistance to ampicillin, carbenicillin, and related antibiotics
   2897..3001    -  promoter       AmpR promoter: bla
   3060..3112    -  misc_feature   bom (fragment): basis of mobility region from pBR322
   3267..3646    +  enhancer       CMV enhancer: human cytomegalovirus immediate early enhancer
   3647..3850    +  promoter       CMV promoter: human cytomegalovirus (CMV) immediate early promoter
   3852..3871    +  promoter       PLtetO-1 promoter (fragment): modified phage lambda PL promoter with tet operator sites (Lutz and Bujard, 1997)
   3873..3892    +  promoter       PLtetO-1 promoter (fragment): modified phage lambda PL promoter with tet operator sites (Lutz and Bujard, 1997)
   3900..3933    +  promoter       TRE3GV promoter (fragment): 3rd-generation Tet-responsive promoter that can be activated by binding of Tet-On® 3G, optimized for retroviral and lentiviral vectors
   4057..5013    +  CDS            HNRNPA1: ROA1_BOVIN - Also known as HNRPA1. Experimental evidence at protein level: Swiss-Prot protein existence level 1. Involved in the packaging of pre-mRNA into hnRNP particles, transport of poly(A) mRNA from the nucleus to the cytoplasm and may modulate splice site selection. May bind to specific miRNA hairpins. Binds to the IRES and thereby inhibits the translation of the apoptosis protease activating factor APAF1. From Bos taurus (Bovine).
   5020..5040    +  CDS            FLAG (fragment): FLAG® epitope tag, followed by an enterokinase cleavage site
   5051..5611    +  misc_feature   IRES: internal ribosome entry site (IRES) of the encephalomyocarditis virus (EMCV)
   5614..6330    +  CDS            EGFP: EGFP is a basic (constitutively fluorescent) green fluorescent protein published in 1996, derived from Aequorea victoria. It is reported to be a rapidly-maturing weak dimer with moderate acid sensitivity.
   6443..6667    +  polyA_signal   bGH poly(A) signal: bovine growth hormone polyadenylation signal
   6671..6692    +  promoter       SV40 promoter (fragment): SV40 enhancer and early promoter
   6713..7141    +  rep_origin     f1 ori (sequence partly withheld): f1 bacteriophage origin of replication; arrow indicates direction of (+) strand synthesis
   7155..87      +  promoter       SV40 promoter (across the origin): SV40 enhancer and early promoter
>Addgene plasmid #234621 | hnRNPA1_allW_D262V-FLAG-IRES-eGFP | addgene full sequence | sequence record 464954 | Addgene NGS Result
ATTTATGCAGAGGCCGAGGCCGCCTCTGCCTCTGAGCTATTCCAGAAGTAGTGAGGAGGCTTTTTTGGAG
GCCTAGGCTTTTGCAAAAAGCTCCCGGGAGCTTGTATATCCATTTTCGGATCTGATCAGCACGTGTTGAC
AATTAATCATCGGCATAGTATATCGGCATAGTATAATACGACAAGGTGAGGAACTAAACCATGGCCAAGT
TGACCAGTGCCGTTCCGGTGCTCACCGCGCGCGACGTCGCCGGAGCGGTCGAGTTCTGGACCGACCGGCT
CGGGTTCTCCCGGGACTTCGTGGAGGACGACTTCGCCGGTGTGGTCCGGGACGACGTGACCCTGTTCATC
AGCGCGGTCCAGGACCAGGTGGTGCCGGACAACACCCTGGCCTGGGTGTGGGTGCGCGGCCTGGACGAGC
TGTACGCCGAGTGGTCGGAGGTCGTGTCCACGAACTTCCGGGACGCCTCCGGGCCGGCCATGACCGAGAT
CGGCGAGCAGCCGTGGGGGCGGGAGTTCGCCCTGCGCGACCCGGCCGGCAACTGCGTGCACTTCGTGGCC
GAGGAGCAGGACTGACACGTGCTACGAGATTTCGATTCCACCGCCGCCTTCTATGAAAGGTTGGGCTTCG
GAATCGTTTTCCGGGACGCCGGCTGGATGATCCTCCAGCGCGGGGATCTCATGCTGGAGTTCTTCGCCCA
CCCCAACTTGTTTATTGCAGCTTATAATGGTTACAAATAAAGCAATAGCATCACAAATTTCACAAATAAA
GCATTTTTTTCACTGCATTCTAGTTGTGGTTTGTCCAAACTCATCAATGTATCTTATCATGTCTGTATAC
CGTCGACCTCTAGCTAGAGCTTGGCGTAATCATGGTCATAGCTGTTTCCTGTGTGAAATTGTTATCCGCT
CACAATTCCACACAACATACGAGCCGGAAGCATAAAGTGTAAAGCCTGGGGTGCCTAATGAGTGAGCTAA
CTCACATTAATTGCGTTGCGCTCACTGCCCGCTTTCCAGTCGGGAAACCTGTCGTGCCAGCTGCATTAAT
GAATCGGCCAACGCGCGGGGAGAGGCGGTTTGCGTATTGGGCGCTCTTCCGCTTCCTCGCTCACTGACTC
GCTGCGCTCGGTCGTTCGGCTGCGGCGAGCGGTATCAGCTCACTCAAAGGCGGTAATACGGTTATCCACA
GAATCAGGGGATAACGCAGGAAAGAACATGTGAGCAAAAGGCCAGCAAAAGGCCAGGAACCGTAAAAAGG
CCGCGTTGCTGGCGTTTTTCCATAGGCTCCGCCCCCCTGACGAGCATCACAAAAATCGACGCTCAAGTCA
GAGGTGGCGAAACCCGACAGGACTATAAAGATACCAGGCGTTTCCCCCTGGAAGCTCCCTCGTGCGCTCT
CCTGTTCCGACCCTGCCGCTTACCGGATACCTGTCCGCCTTTCTCCCTTCGGGAAGCGTGGCGCTTTCTC
ATAGCTCACGCTGTAGGTATCTCAGTTCGGTGTAGGTCGTTCGCTCCAAGCTGGGCTGTGTGCACGAACC
CCCCGTTCAGCCCGACCGCTGCGCCTTATCCGGTAACTATCGTCTTGAGTCCAACCCGGTAAGACACGAC
TTATCGCCACTGGCAGCAGCCACTGGTAACAGGATTAGCAGAGCGAGGTATGTAGGCGGTGCTACAGAGT
TCTTGAAGTGGTGGCCTAACTACGGCTACACTAGAAGAACAGTATTTGGTATCTGCGCTCTGCTGAAGCC
AGTTACCTTCGGAAAAAGAGTTGGTAGCTCTTGATCCGGCAAACAAACCACCGCTGGTAGCGGTGGTTTT
TTTGTTTGCAAGCAGCAGATTACGCGCAGAAAAAAAGGATCTCAAGAAGATCCTTTGATCTTTTCTACGG
GGTCTGACGCTCAGTGGAACGAAAACTCACGTTAAGGGATTTTGGTCATGAGATTATCAAAAAGGATCTT
CACCTAGATCCTTTTAAATTAAAAATGAAGTTTTAAATCAATCTAAAGTATATATGAGTAAACTTGGTCT
GACAGTTACCAATGCTTAATCAGTGAGGCACCTATCTCAGCGATCTGTCTATTTCGTTCATCCATAGTTG
CCTGACTCCCCGTCGTGTAGATAACTACGATACGGGAGGGCTTACCATCTGGCCCCAGTGCTGCAATGAT
ACCGCGAGACCCACGCTCACCGGCTCCAGATTTATCAGCAATAAACCAGCCAGCCGGAAGGGCCGAGCGC
AGAAGTGGTCCTGCAACTTTATCCGCCTCCATCCAGTCTATTAATTGTTGCCGGGAAGCTAGAGTAAGTA
GTTCGCCAGTTAATAGTTTGCGCAACGTTGTTGCCATTGCTACAGGCATCGTGGTGTCACGCTCGTCGTT
TGGTATGGCTTCATTCAGCTCCGGTTCCCAACGATCAAGGCGAGTTACATGATCCCCCATGTTGTGCAAA
AAAGCGGTTAGCTCCTTCGGTCCTCCGATCGTTGTCAGAAGTAAGTTGGCCGCAGTGTTATCACTCATGG
TTATGGCAGCACTGCATAATTCTCTTACTGTCATGCCATCCGTAAGATGCTTTTCTGTGACTGGTGAGTA
CTCAACCAAGTCATTCTGAGAATAGTGTATGCGGCGACCGAGTTGCTCTTGCCCGGCGTCAATACGGGAT
AATACCGCGCCACATAGCAGAACTTTAAAAGTGCTCATCATTGGAAAACGTTCTTCGGGGCGAAAACTCT
CAAGGATCTTACCGCTGTTGAGATCCAGTTCGATGTAACCCACTCGTGCACCCAACTGATCTTCAGCATC
TTTTACTTTCACCAGCGTTTCTGGGTGAGCAAAAACAGGAAGGCAAAATGCCGCAAAAAAGGGAATAAGG
GCGACACGGAAATGTTGAATACTCATACTCTTCCTTTTTCAATATTATTGAAGCATTTATCAGGGTTATT
GTCTCATGAGCGGATACATATTTGAATGTATTTAGAAAAATAAACAAATAGGGGTTCCGCGCACATTTCC
CCGAAAAGTGCCACCTGACGTCGACGGATCGGGAGATCTCCCGATCCCCTATGGTGCACTCTCAGTACAA
TCTGCTCTGATGCCGCATAGTTAAGCCAGTATCTGCTCCCTGCTTGTGTGTTGGAGGTCGCTGAGTAGTG
CGCGAGCAAAATTTAAGCTACAACAAGGCAAGGCTTGACCGACAATTGCATGAAGAATCTGCTTAGGGTT
AGGCGTTTTGCGCTGCTTCGCGATGTACGGGCCAGATATACGCGTTGACATTGATTATTGACTAGTTATT
AATAGTAATCAATTACGGGGTCATTAGTTCATAGCCCATATATGGAGTTCCGCGTTACATAACTTACGGT
AAATGGCCCGCCTGGCTGACCGCCCAACGACCCCCGCCCATTGACGTCAATAATGACGTATGTTCCCATA
GTAACGCCAATAGGGACTTTCCATTGACGTCAATGGGTGGAGTATTTACGGTAAACTGCCCACTTGGCAG
TACATCAAGTGTATCATATGCCAAGTACGCCCCCTATTGACGTCAATGACGGTAAATGGCCCGCCTGGCA
TTATGCCCAGTACATGACCTTATGGGACTTTCCTACTTGGCAGTACATCTACGTATTAGTCATCGCTATT
ACCATGGTGATGCGGTTTTGGCAGTACATCAATGGGCGTGGATAGCGGTTTGACTCACGGGGATTTCCAA
GTCTCCACCCCATTGACGTCAATGGGAGTTTGTTTTGGCACCAAAATCAACGGGACTTTCCAAAATGTCG
TAACAACTCCGCCCCATTGACGCAAATGGGCGGTAGGCGTGTACGGTGGGAGGTCTATATAAGCAGAGCT
CTCCCTATCAGTGATAGAGATCTCCCTATCAGTGATAGAGATCGTCGACGAGCTCGTTTAGTGAACCGTC
AGATCGCCTGGAGACGCCATCCACGCTGTTTTGACCTCCATAGAAGACACCGGGACCGATCCAGCCTCCG
GACTCTAGCGTTTAAACTTAAGCTTGGTACCGAGCTCGGATCCACTAGTCCAGTGTGGTGGAATTCATGA
GCAAGAGCGAGAGCCCCAAAGAGCCCGAGCAGCTGAGAAAGCTGTTTATCGGCGGCCTGAGCTTCGAGAC
AACCGACGAGTCTCTGCGGAGCCACTTTGAGCAGTGGGGCACCCTGACAGACTGCGTGGTCATGAGAGAT
CCCAACACCAAGCGGAGCAGAGGCTTCGGCTTTGTGACCTACGCCACCGTGGAAGAGGTGGACGCCGCCA
TGAATGCCAGACCTCACAAGGTGGACGGCAGAGTGGTGGAACCTAAGAGAGCCGTGTCCAGAGAGGACTC
TCAAAGACCTGGCGCTCACCTGACCGTGAAGAAGATCTTTGTCGGCGGCATCAAAGAGGACACCGAGGAA
CACCACCTGAGAGACTACTTCGAGCAGTACGGCAAGATCGAAGTGATCGAGATCATGACCGACAGAGGCA
GCGGCAAGAAGAGGGGCTTTGCCTTCGTGACCTTCGACGACCACGACAGCGTGGACAAGATCGTGATCCA
GAAATACCACACCGTGAACGGCCACAACTGCGAAGTGCGGAAGGCCCTGAGCAAGCAAGAAATGGCCAGC
GCCAGCAGCAGCCAGAGAGGCAGATCTGGATCTGGCAATTGGGGCGGAGGTAGAGGCGGAGGATGGGGCG
GAAATGATAACTGGGGCAGAGGCGGAAATTGGAGCGGAAGAGGCGGATGGGGAGGATCTAGAGGTGGTGG
TGGCTGGGGTGGAAGCGGAGATGGATGGAATGGCTGGGGCAACGACGGCTCAAATTGGGGAGGTGGCGGC
AGCTACAACGTGTTCGGCAACTGGAACAACCAGAGCAGCAACTGGGGCCCTATGAAGGGCGGAAACTGGG
GCGGTAGATCTTCTGGACCTTATGGTGGCGGAGGACAGTGGTGGGCCAAGCCTAGAAATCAAGGCGGCTG
GGGCGGCAGCAGTAGCAGTTCTTCTTGGGGAAGTGGCAGACGGTGGGACTACAAGGACGACGATGACAAG
TAAGCGGCCGCCCCCCCCCTAACGTTACTGGCCGAAGCCGCTTGGAATAAGGCCGGTGTGCGTTTGTCTA
TATGTTATTTTCCACCATATTGCCGTCTTTTGGCAATGTGAGGGCCCGGAAACCTGGCCCTGTCTTCTTG
ACGAGCATTCCTAGGGGTCTTTCCCCTCTCGCCAAAGGAATGCAAGGTCTGTTGAATGTCGTGAAGGAAG
CAGTTCCTCTGGAAGCTTCTTGAAGACAAACAACGTCTGTAGCGACCCTTTGCAGGCAGCGGAACCCCCC
ACCTGGCGACAGGTGCCTCTGCGGCCAAAAGCCACGTGTATAAGATACACCTGCAAAGGCGGCACAACCC
CAGTGCCACGTTGTGAGTTGGATAGTTGTGGAAAGAGTCAAATGGCTCTCCTCAAGCGTATTCAACAAGG
GGCTGAAGGATGCCCAGAAGGTACCCCATTGTATGGGATCTGATCTGGGGCCTCGGTGCACATGCTTTAC
ATGTGTTTAGTCGAGGTTAAAAAAACGTCTAGGCCCCCCGAACCACGGGGACGTGGTTTTCCTTTGAAAA
ACACGATAATACCATGGTGAGCAAGGGCGAGGAGCTGTTCACCGGGGTGGTGCCCATCCTGGTCGAGCTG
GACGGCGACGTAAACGGCCACAAGTTCAGCGTGTCCGGCGAGGGCGAGGGCGATGCCACCTACGGCAAGC
TGACCCTGAAGTTCATCTGCACCACCGGCAAGCTGCCCGTGCCCTGGCCCACCCTCGTGACCACCCTGAC
CTACGGCGTGCAGTGCTTCAGCCGCTACCCCGACCACATGAAGCAGCACGACTTCTTCAAGTCCGCCATG
CCCGAAGGCTACGTCCAGGAGCGCACCATCTTCTTCAAGGACGACGGCAACTACAAGACCCGCGCCGAGG
TGAAGTTCGAGGGCGACACCCTGGTGAACCGCATCGAGCTGAAGGGCATCGACTTCAAGGAGGACGGCAA
CATCCTGGGGCACAAGCTGGAGTACAACTACAACAGCCACAACGTCTATATCATGGCCGACAAGCAGAAG
AACGGCATCAAGGTGAACTTCAAGATCCGCCACAACATCGAGGACGGCAGCGTGCAGCTCGCCGACCACT
ACCAGCAGAACACCCCCATCGGCGACGGCCCCGTGCTGCTGCCCGACAACCACTACCTGAGCACCCAGTC
CGCCCTGAGCAAAGACCCCAACGAGAAGCGCGATCACATGGTCCTGCTGGAGTTCGTGACCGCCGCCGGG
ATCACTCTCGGCATGGACGAGCTGTACAAGCTCGAGTCTAGAGGGCCCTTCGAACAAAAACTCATCTCAG
AAGAGGATCTGAATATGCATACCGGTCATCATCACCATCACCATTGAGTTTAAACCCGCTGATCAGCCTC
GACTGTGCCTTCTAGTTGCCAGCCATCTGTTGTTTGCCCCTCCCCCGTGCCTTCCTTGACCCTGGAAGGT
GCCACTCCCACTGTCCTTTCCTAATAAAATGAGGAAATTGCATCGCATTGTCTGAGTAGGTGTCATTCTA
TTCTGGGGGGTGGGGTGGGGCAGGACAGCAAGGGGGAGGATTGGGAAGACAATAGCAGGCATGCTGGGGA
TGCGGTGGGCTCTATGGCTTCTGAGGCGGAAAGAACCAGCTGGGGCTCTAGGGGGTATCCCC
[124 nt withheld, positions 6713-6836]
C
[91 nt withheld, positions 6838-6928]
A
[49 nt withheld, positions 6930-6978]
CCTTTGACGTTGGAGTCCACGTTCTTT
[37 nt withheld, positions 7006-7042]
ACCCTATCTCGGTCTATTCTTTTGATTTATAAGGGATTTTGCCGATTTCGGCCTATTGGTTAAAAAATGA
GCTGATTTAACAAAAATTTAACGCGAATTAATTCTGTGGAATGTGTGTCAGTTAGGGTGTGGAAAGTCCC
CAGGCTCCCCAGCAGGCAGAAGTATGCAAAGCATGCATCTCAATTAGTCAGCAACCAGGTGTGGAAAGTC
CCCAGGCTCCCCAGCAGGCAGAAGTATGCAAAGCATGCATCTCAATTAGTCAGCAACCATAGTCCCGCCC
CTAACTCCGCCCATCCCGCCCCTAACTCCGCCCAGTTCCGCCCATTCTCCGCCCCATGGCTGACTAATTT
TTTTT
